>Addgene plasmid #170520 | pXL-BacII-CAG-loxP-STOP-loxP-Venus | addgene full sequence | sequence record 353469 | Addgene NGS Result
CGTTACATAACTTACGGTAAATGGCCCGCCTGGCTGACCGCCCAACGACCCCCGCCCATTGACGTCAATA
ATGACGTATGTTCCCATAGTAACGCCAATAGGGACTTTCCATTGACGTCAATGGGTGGAGTATTTACGGT
AAACTGCCCACTTGGCAGTACATCAAGTGTATCATATGCCAAGTACGCCCCCTATTGACGTCAATGACGG
TAAATGGCCCGCCTGGCATTATGCCCAGTACATGACCTTATGGGACTTTCCTACTTGGCAGTACATCTAC
GTATTAGTCATCGCTATTACCATGGTCGAGGTGAGCCCCACGTTCTGCTTCACTCTCCCCATCTCCCCCC
CCTCCCCACCCCCAATTTTGTATTTATTTATTTTTTAATTATTTTGTGCAGCGATGGGGGCGGGGGGGGG
GGGGGGGGGCGCGCCCGGGGGGGGGGGGGGGGGGGGGGGGGGGGGGCGGGGCGAGGCGGAGAGGTGCGGC
GGCAGCCAATCAGAGCGGCGCGCTCCGAAAGTTTCCTTTTATGGCGAGGCGGCGGCGGCGGCGGCCCTAT
AAAAAGCGAAGCGCGCGGCGGGCGGGAGTCGCTGCGCGCTGCCTTCGCCCCGTGCCCCGCTCCGCCGCCG
CCTCGCGCCGCCCGCCCCGGCTCTGACTGACCGCGTTACTCCCACAGGTGAGCGGGCGGGACGGCCCTTC
TCCTCCGGGCTGTAATTAGCGCTTGGTTTAATGACGGCTTGTTTCTTTTCTGTGGCTGCGTGAAAGCCTT
GAGGGGCTCCGGGAGGGCCCTTTGTGCGGGGGGAGCGGCTCGGGGGGTGCGTGCGTGTGTGTGTGCGTGG
GGAGCGCCGCGTGCGGCTCCGCGCTGCCCGGCGGCTGTGAGCGCTGCGGGCGCGGCGCGGGGCTTTGTGC
GCTCCGCAGTGTGCGCGAGGGGAGCGCGGCCGGGGGCGGTGCCCCGCGGTGCGGGGGGGGCTGCGAGGGG
AACAAAGGCTGCGTGCGGGGTGTGTGCGTGGGGGGGTGAGCAGGGGGTGTGGGCGCGTCGGTCGGGCTGC
AACCCCCCCTGCACCCCCCTCCCCGAGTTGCTGAGCACGGCCCGGCTTCGGGTGCGGGGCTCCGTACGGG
GCGTGGCGCGGGGCTCGCCGTGCCGGGCGGGGGGTGGCGGCAGGTGGGGGTGCCGGGCGGGGCGGGGCCG
CCTCGGGCCGGGGAGGGCTCGGGGGAGGGGCGCGGCGGCCCCCGGAGCGCCGGCGGCTGTCGAGGCGCGG
CGAGCCGCAGCCATTGCCTTTTATGGTAATCGTGCGAGAGGGCGCAGGGACTTCCTTTGTCCCAAATCTG
TGCGGAGCCGAAATCTGGGAGGCGCCGCCGCACCCCCTCTAGCGGGCGCGGGGCGAAGCGGTGCGGCGCC
GGCAGGAAGGAAATGGGCGGGGAGGGCCTTCGTGCGTCGCCGCGCCGCCGTCCCCTTCTCCCTCTCCAGC
CTCGGGGCTGTCCGCGGGGGGACGGCTGCCTTCGGGGGGGACGGGGCAGGGCGGGGTTCGGCTTCTGGCG
TGTGACCGGCGGCTCTAGAGCCTCTGCTAACCATGTTCATGCCTTCTTCTTTTTCCTACAGCTCCTGGGC
AACGTGCTGGTTATTGTGCTGTCTCATCATTTTGGCAAAGAATTCCTCGAGGATATCACAAGTTTGTACA
AAAAAGCAGGCTCCGAATTCGCCCTTCGTAACTATAACGGTCCTAAGGTAGCGAATTCACCGGTCCTAAT
AACTTCGTATAGCATACATTATACGAAGTTATATTAAGGGTTCCGGATCCTCGGGGACACCAAATAGCTA
GCGGCGCGCCCTCTCTTAAGGTAGCAGATCTGCTGCCACCGTTGTTTCCACCGAAGAAACCACCGTTGCC
GTAACCACCACGACGGTTGTTGCTAAAGAAGCTGCCACCGCCACGGCCACCGTTGTAGCCGCCGTTGTTG
TTATTGTAGTTGCTACTGTTATTTCTGGCACTTCTTGGTTTTCCTCTTAAGTGAGGAGGAACATAACCAT
TCTCGTTGTTGTCGTTGATGCTTAAATTTTGCACTTGTTCGCTCAGTTCAGCCATAATATGAAATGCTTT
TCTTGTTGTTCTTACGGAATACCACTTGCCACCTATCACCACAACTAACTTTTTCCCGTTCCTCCATCTC
TTTTATATTTTTTTTCTCGAGGGATCTTTGTGAAGGAACCTTACTTCTGTGGTGTGACATAATTGGACAA
ACTACCTACAGAGATTTAAAGCTCTAAGGTAAATATAAAATTTTTAAGTGTATAATGTGTTAAACTACTG
ATTCTAATTGTTTGTGTATTTTAGATTCCAACCTATGGAACTGATGAATGGGAGCAGTGGTGGAATGCCT
TTAATGAGGAAAACCTGTTTTGCTCAGAAGAAATGCCATCTAGTGATGATGAGGCTACTGCTGACTCTCA
ACATTCTACTCCTCCAAAAAAGAAGAGAAAGGTAGAAGACCCCAAGGACTTTCCTTCAGAATTGCTAAGT
TTTTTGAGTCATGCTGTGTTTAGTAATAGAACTCTTGCTTGCTTTGCTATTTACACCACAAAGGAAAAAG
CTGCACTGCTATACAAGAAAATTATGGAAAAATATTCTGTAACCTTTATAAGTAGGCATAACAGTTATAA
TCATAACATACTGTTTTTTCTTACTCCACACAGGCATAGAGTGTCTGCTATTAATAACTATGCTCAAAAA
TTGTGTACCTTTAGCTTTTTAATTTGTAAAGGGGTTAATAAGGAATATTTGATGTATAGTGCCTTGACTA
GAGATCATAATCAGCCATACCACATTTGTAGAGGTTTTACTTGCTTTAAAAAACCTCCCACACCTCCCCC
TGAACCTGAAACATAAAATGAATGCAATTGTTGTTGTTAACTTGTTTATTGCAGCTTATAATGGTTACAA
ATAAAGCAATAGCATCACAAATTTCACAAATAAAGCATTTTTTTCACTGCATTCTAGTTGTGGTTTGTCC
AAACTCATCAATGTATCTTATCATGTCTGGATCTGACATGGTAAGTAAGCTTGGGCTGCAGGTCGAGGGA
CCTAATAACTTCGTATAGCATACATTATACGAAGTTATATTAAGGGTACCGGTTCTAGAGCGGCCTCGAC
TCGAGCGTAACTATAACGGTCCTAAGGTAGCGAATAGTGAACCGTCAGATCCGCTAGCGCTACCGGACTC
AGATCTCGAGCTCAAGCTTCGAATTCTGCAGTCGACGGTACCGCGGGCCCGGGATCGATCCACCATGGTG
AGCAAGGGCGAGGAGCTGTTCACCGGGGTGGTGCCCATCCTGGTCGAGCTGGACGGCGACGTAAACGGCC
ACAAGTTCAGCGTGTCCGGCGAGGGCGAGGGCGATGCCACCTACGGCAAGCTGACCCTGAAGCTGATCTG
CACCACCGGCAAGCTGCCCGTGCCCTGGCCCACCCTCGTGACCACCCTGGGCTACGGCCTGCAGTGCTTC
GCCCGCTACCCCGACCACATGAAGCAGCACGACTTCTTCAAGTCCGCCATGCCCGAAGGCTACGTCCAGG
AGCGCACCATCTTCTTCAAGGACGACGGCAACTACAAGACCCGCGCCGAGGTGAAGTTCGAGGGCGACAC
CCTGGTGAACCGCATCGAGCTGAAGGGCATCGACTTCAAGGAGGACGGCAACATCCTGGGGCACAAGCTG
GAGTACAACTACAACAGCCACAACGTCTATATCACCGCCGACAAGCAGAAGAACGGCATCAAGGCCAACT
TCAAGATCCGCCACAACATCGAGGACGGCGGCGTGCAGCTCGCCGACCACTACCAGCAGAACACCCCCAT
CGGCGACGGCCCCGTGCTGCTGCCCGACAACCACTACCTGAGCTACCAGTCCGCCCTGAGCAAAGACCCC
AACGAGAAGCGCGATCACATGGTCCTGCTGGAGTTCGTGACCGCCGCCGGGATCACTCTCGGCATGGACG
AGCTGTACAAGTGAGCGGCCGCGACTCTAGATCATAATCAGCCATACCACATTTGTAGAGGTTTTACTTG
CTTTAAAAAACCTCCCACACCTCCCCCTGAACCTAAGGGCGAATTCGACCCAGCTTTCTTGTACAAAGTG
GTGATTCGCGGCCGCACTCCTCAGGTGCAGGCTGCCTATCAGAAGGTGGTGGCTGGTGTGGCCAATGCCC
TGGCTCACAAATACCACTGAGATCTTTTTCCCTCTGCCAAAAATTATGGGGACATCATGAAGCCCCTTGA
GCATCTGACTTCTGGCTAATAAAGGAAATTTATTTTCATTGCAATAGTGTGTTGGAATTTTTTGTGTCTC
TCACTCGGAAGGACATATGGGAGGGCAAATCATTTAAAACATCAGAATGAGTATTTGGTTTAGAGTTTGG
CAACATATGCCCATATGCTGGCTGCCATGAACAAAGGTTGGCTATAAAGAGGTCATCAGTATATGAAACA
GCCCCCTGCTGTCCATTCCTTATTCCATAGAAAAGCCTTGACTTGAGGTTAGATTTTTTTTATATTTTGT
TTTGTGTTATTTTTTTCTTTAACATCCCTAAAATTTTCCTTACATGTTTTACTAGCCAGATTTTTCCTCC
TCTCCTGACTACTCCCAGTCATAGCTGTCCCTCTTCTCTTATGGAGATCCCTCGACCTGCAGCCCAAGCT
TGATATCTATAACAAGAAAATATATATATAATAAGTTATCACGTAAGTAGAACATGAAATAACAATATAA
TTATCGTATGAGTTAAATCTTAAAAGTCACGTAAAAGATAATCATGCGTCATTTTGACTCACGCGGTCGT
TATAGTTCAAAATCAGTGACACTTACCGCATTGACAAGCACGCCTCACGGGAGCTCCAAGCGGCGACTGA
GATGTCCTAAATGCACAGCGACGGATTCGCGCTATTTAGAAAGAGAGAGCAATATTTCAAGAATGCATGC
GTCAATTTTACGCAGACTATCTTTCTAGGGTTAATCTAGCTGCATCAGGATCATATCGTCGGGTCTTTTT
TCCGGCTCAGTCATCGCCCAAGCTGGCGCTATCTGGGCATCGGGGAGGAAGAAGCCCGTGCCTTTTCCCG
CGAGGTTGAAGCGGCATGGAAAGAGTTTGCCGAGGATGACTGCTGCTGCATTGACGTTGAGCGAAAACGC
ACGTTTACCATGATGATTCGGGAAGGTGTGGCCATGCACGCCTTTAACGGTGAACTGTTCGTTCAGGCCA
CCTGGGATACCAGTTCGTCGCGGCTTTTCCGGACACAGTTCCGGATGGTCAGCCCGAAGCGCATCAGCAA
CCCGAACAATACCGGCGACAGCCGGAACTGCCGTGCCGGTGTGCAGATTAATGACAGCGGTGCGGCGCTG
GGATATTACGTCAGCGAGGACGGGTATCCTGGCTGGATGCCGCAGAAATGGACATGGATACCCCGTGAGT
TACCCGGCGGGCGCGCTTGGCGTAATCATGGTCATAGCTGTTTCCTGTGTGAAATTGTTATCCGCTCACA
ATTCCACACAACATACGAGCCGGAAGCATAAAGTGTAAAGCCTGGGGTGCCTAATGAGTGAGCTAACTCA
CATTAATTGCGTTGCGCTCACTGCCCGCTTTCCAGTCGGGAAACCTGTCGTGCCAGCTGCATTAATGAAT
CGGCCAACGCGCGGGGAGAGGCGGTTTGCGTATTGGGCGCTCTTCCGCTTCCTCGCTCACTGACTCGCTG
CGCTCGGTCGTTCGGCTGCGGCGAGCGGTATCAGCTCACTCAAAGGCGGTAATACGGTTATCCACAGAAT
CAGGGGATAACGCAGGAAAGAACATGTGAGCAAAAGGCCAGCAAAAGGCCAGGAACCGTAAAAAGGCCGC
GTTGCTGGCGTTTTTCCATAGGCTCCGCCCCCCTGACGAGCATCACAAAAATCGACGCTCAAGTCAGAGG
TGGCGAAACCCGACAGGACTATAAAGATACCAGGCGTTTCCCCCTGGAAGCTCCCTCGTGCGCTCTCCTG
TTCCGACCCTGCCGCTTACCGGATACCTGTCCGCCTTTCTCCCTTCGGGAAGCGTGGCGCTTTCTCATAG
CTCACGCTGTAGGTATCTCAGTTCGGTGTAGGTCGTTCGCTCCAAGCTGGGCTGTGTGCACGAACCCCCC
GTTCAGCCCGACCGCTGCGCCTTATCCGGTAACTATCGTCTTGAGTCCAACCCGGTAAGACACGACTTAT
CGCCACTGGCAGCAGCCACTGGTAACAGGATTAGCAGAGCGAGGTATGTAGGCGGTGCTACAGAGTTCTT
GAAGTGGTGGCCTAACTACGGCTACACTAGAAGAACAGTATTTGGTATCTGCGCTCTGCTGAAGCCAGTT
ACCTTCGGAAAAAGAGTTGGTAGCTCTTGATCCGGCAAACAAACCACCGCTGGTAGCGGTGGTTTTTTTG
TTTGCAAGCAGCAGATTACGCGCAGAAAAAAAGGATCTCAAGAAGATCCTTTGATCTTTTCTACGGGGTC
TGACGCTCAGTGGAACGAAAACTCACGTTAAGGGATTTTGGTCATGAGATTATCAAAAAGGATCTTCACC
TAGATCCTTTTAAATTAAAAATGAAGTTTTAAATCAATCTAAAGTATATATGAGTAAACTTGGTCTGACA
GTTACCAATGCTTAATCAGTGAGGCACCTATCTCAGCGATCTGTCTATTTCGTTCATCCATAGTTGCCTG
ACTCCCCGTCGTGTAGATAACTACGATACGGGAGGGCTTACCATCTGGCCCCAGTGCTGCAATGATACCG
CGAGACCCACGCTCACCGGCTCCAGATTTATCAGCAATAAACCAGCCAGCCGGAAGGGCCGAGCGCAGAA
GTGGTCCTGCAACTTTATCCGCCTCCATCCAGTCTATTAATTGTTGCCGGGAAGCTAGAGTAAGTAGTTC
GCCAGTTAATAGTTTGCGCAACGTTGTTGCCATTGCTACAGGCATCGTGGTGTCACGCTCGTCGTTTGGT
ATGGCTTCATTCAGCTCCGGTTCCCAACGATCAAGGCGAGTTACATGATCCCCCATGTTGTGCAAAAAAG
CGGTTAGCTCCTTCGGTCCTCCGATCGTTGTCAGAAGTAAGTTGGCCGCAGTGTTATCACTCATGGTTAT
GGCAGCACTGCATAATTCTCTTACTGTCATGCCATCCGTAAGATGCTTTTCTGTGACTGGTGAGTACTCA
ACCAAGTCATTCTGAGAATAGTGTATGCGGCGACCGAGTTGCTCTTGCCCGGCGTCAATACGGGATAATA
CCGCGCCACATAGCAGAACTTTAAAAGTGCTCATCATTGGAAAACGTTCTTCGGGGCGAAAACTCTCAAG
GATCTTACCGCTGTTGAGATCCAGTTCGATGTAACCCACTCGTGCACCCAACTGATCTTCAGCATCTTTT
ACTTTCACCAGCGTTTCTGGGTGAGCAAAAACAGGAAGGCAAAATGCCGCAAAAAAGGGAATAAGGGCGA
CACGGAAATGTTGAATACTCATACTCTTCCTTTTTCAATATTATTGAAGCATTTATCAGGGTTATTGTCT
CATGAGCGGATACATATTTGAATGTATTTAGAAAAATAAACAAATAGGGGTTCCGCGCACATTTCCCCGA
AAAGTGCCACCTAAATTGTAAGCGTTAATATTTTGTTAAAATTCGCGTTAAATTTTTGTTAAATCAGCTC
ATTTTTTAACCAATAGGCCGAAATCGGCAAAATCCCTTATAAATCAAAAGAATAGACCGAGATAGGGT
[37 nt withheld, positions 7769-7805]
AAAGAACGTGGACTCCAACGTCAAAGG
[49 nt withheld, positions 7833-7881]
T
[91 nt withheld, positions 7883-7973]
G
[124 nt withheld, positions 7975-8098]
CCCATTCGCCATTCAGGCTGCGCAACTGTTGGGAAGGGCGATCGGTGCGGGCCTCTTCGCTATTACGCCA
GCTGGCGAAAGGGGGATGTGCTGCAAGGCGATTAAGTTGGGTAACGCCAGGGTTTTCCCAGTCACGACGT
TGTAAAACGACGGCCAGTGAGCGCGCCTCGTTCATTCACGTTTTTGAACCCGTGGAGGACGGGCAGACTC
GCGGTGCAAATGTGTTTTACAGCGTGATGGAGCAGATGAAGATGCTCGACACGCTGCAGAACACGCAGCT
AGATTAACCCTAGAAAGATAATCATATTGTGACGTACGTTAAAGATAATCATGTGTAAAATTGACGCATG
TGTTTTATCGGTCTGTATATCGAGGTTTATTTATTAATTTGAATAGATATTAAGTTTTATTATATTTACA
CTTACATACTAATAATAAATTCAACAAACAATTTATTTATGTTTATTTATTTATTAAAAAAAACAAAAAC
TCAAAATTTCTTCTATAAAGTAACAAAACTTTTATCGAATTCCTGCAGCCCGGGGGATCCACTAGTTATT
AATAGTAATCAATTACGGGGTCATTAGTTCATAGCCCATATATGGAGTTCCG
Features (pLannotate 1.2.2; 33 found; start..end, strand, type, name):
      1..304     +  enhancer       CMV enhancer: human cytomegalovirus immediate early enhancer
    306..584     +  promoter       chicken β-actin promoter: No description available
    585..1601    +  intron         chimeric intron: chimera between introns from chicken β-actin and rabbit β-globin
   1668..1692    +  protein_bind   attB1: mutant version of attB; recombination site for the Gateway® BP reaction BP Clonase™
   1749..1782    +  protein_bind   loxP: Cre-mediated recombination occurs in the 8-bp core sequence (GCATACAT). Cre recombinase
   1846..2085    -  CDS            DED1 (fragment): DED1_YEAST - Also known as SPP81. Experimental evidence at protein level: Swiss-Prot protein existence level 1. ATP-binding RNA helicase involved in translation initiation. Remodels RNA in response to ADP and ATP concentrations by facilitating disruption, but also formation of RNA duplexes. Has weak ATP-dependent affinity for dsRNA, but strong ATP-dependent affinity for ssRNA. Acts as a virus host factor involved in the replication of the MBV and the L-A viruses by promoting the negative-strand RNA synthesis. May be involved in recognition of the preinitiation complex and DNA binding of the RN
   2081..2191    -  CDS            YO201_YEAST (fragment): Protein uncertain: Swiss-Prot protein existence level 5. From Saccharomyces cerevisiae (strain ATCC 204508 / S288c) (Baker's yeast).
   2193..2267    +  CDS            small t antigen (fragment): SV40 (simian virus 40) small t antigen
   2269..2334    +  intron         small t intron: SV40 (simian virus 40) small t antigen intron
   2464..2484    +  CDS            SV40 NLS: nuclear localization signal of SV40 (simian virus 40) large T antigen
   2803..2886    +  CDS            large T antigen (fragment): large T antigen from SV40 (simian virus 40)
   2909..3043    +  polyA_signal   SV40 poly(A) signal: SV40 polyadenylation signal
   3085..3118    +  protein_bind   loxP: Cre-mediated recombination occurs in the 8-bp core sequence (GCATACAT). Cre recombinase
   3185..3201    +  promoter       tight TRE promoter (fragment): Tet-responsive promoter PTight, consisting of seven tet operator sequences followed by the minimal CMV promoter
   3203..3276    +  misc_feature   MCS (fragment): multiple cloning site
   3285..4001    +  CDS            Venus: Venus is a basic (constitutively fluorescent) yellow fluorescent protein published in 2002, derived from Aequorea victoria. It is reported to be a rapidly-maturing weak dimer with moderate acid sensitivity.
   4020..4094    +  CDS            large T antigen (fragment): large T antigen from SV40 (simian virus 40)
   4108..4132    -  protein_bind   attB2: mutant version of attB; recombination site for the Gateway® BP reaction BP Clonase™
   4146..4217    +  CDS            HBB (fragment): HBB_PONPY - Experimental evidence at transcript level: Swiss-Prot protein existence level 2. Involved in oxygen transport from the lung to the various peripheral tissues. From Pongo pygmaeus (Bornean orangutan).
   4288..4343    +  polyA_signal   β-globin poly(A) signal: rabbit β-globin polyadenylation signal (Gil and Proudfoot, 1987)
   5010..5477    +  CDS            B (fragment): PORTL_LAMBD - Experimental evidence at protein level: Swiss-Prot protein existence level 1. Forms the portal vertex of the capsid (PubMed:6228056, PubMed:6232391). This portal plays critical roles in head assembly, genome packaging, neck/tail attachment, and genome ejection (Probable). The portal protein multimerizes as a single ring-shaped homododecamer arranged around a central channel (PubMed:6232391). Binds to the terminase subunits to form the packaging machine (PubMed:7799432). From Escherichia phage lambda (Bacteriophage lambda).
   5515..5531    -  protein_bind   lac operator: The lac repressor binds to the lac operator to inhibit transcription in E. coli. This inhibition can be relieved by adding lactose or isopropyl-β-D-thiogalactopyranoside (IPTG). lac repressor encoded by lacI
   5539..5569    -  promoter       lac promoter: promoter for the E. coli lac operon
   5584..5605    -  protein_bind   CAP binding site: CAP binding activates transcription in the presence of cAMP. E. coli catabolite activator protein
   5618..5710    -  CDS            lacI (fragment): lac repressor; lacI; The lac repressor binds to the lac operator to inhibit transcription in E. coli. This inhibition can be relieved by adding lactose or isopropyl-β-D-thiogalactopyranoside (IPTG).
   5893..6481    -  rep_origin     ori: high-copy-number ColE1/pMB1/pBR322/pUC origin of replication
   6652..7512    -  CDS            AmpR: β-lactamase; bla; confers resistance to ampicillin, carbenicillin, and related antibiotics
   7513..7617    -  promoter       AmpR promoter: bla
   7670..8098    -  rep_origin     f1 ori (sequence partly withheld): f1 bacteriophage origin of replication; arrow indicates direction of (+) strand synthesis
   8103..8258    -  CDS            lacZα (fragment): LacZα fragment of β-galactosidase; lacZ fragment
   8260..8379    +  CDS            B (fragment): PORTL_LAMBD - Experimental evidence at protein level: Swiss-Prot protein existence level 1. Forms the portal vertex of the capsid (PubMed:6228056, PubMed:6232391). This portal plays critical roles in head assembly, genome packaging, neck/tail attachment, and genome ejection (Probable). The portal protein multimerizes as a single ring-shaped homododecamer arranged around a central channel (PubMed:6232391). Binds to the terminase subunits to form the packaging machine (PubMed:7799432). From Escherichia phage lambda (Bacteriophage lambda).
   8621..8655    -  misc_feature   MCS (fragment): pBluescript multiple cloning site
   8649..8710    +  enhancer       CMV enhancer (fragment): human cytomegalovirus immediate early enhancer
