[The description below was written by a language model from this plasmid's Addgene catalogue record and pLannotate feature annotations shown in this document.]
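Description:
pXL-BacII-CAG-loxP-STOP-loxP-Venus is an 8.7 kb piggyBac transposon donor plasmid built on the pXL-BacII backbone and catalogued as a mammalian expression vector. It serves as a Cre-dependent fluorescent reporter. It is propagated in E. coli as a high-copy plasmid through a ColE1/pUC-type origin with ampicillin selection (AmpR under its own bla promoter). The backbone also carries an f1 origin and pBluescript-derived remnants: lac promoter/operator, a lacZα fragment and MCS fragments. According to the catalogue entry, piggyBac inverted terminal repeats flank the expression cassette, so that a separately supplied piggyBac transposase can excise it and integrate it stably into the host genome. The automated feature table does not annotate these ITRs; the unannotated regions and short phage lambda-like fragments either side of the cassette are probably backbone sequence.

The payload is driven by the CAG promoter, made up of the CMV enhancer, the chicken β-actin promoter and a chimeric β-actin/β-globin intron. attB1 and attB2 sites bracket the downstream insert, consistent with its assembly by Gateway cloning. Within these sites, two loxP sites in the same orientation enclose a STOP cassette containing yeast-derived filler fragments, SV40 small t intron and T antigen fragments, and an SV40 polyadenylation signal, which terminates transcription before it reaches the reporter. The yellow fluorescent protein Venus lies beyond the second loxP site and is followed by a rabbit β-globin poly(A) signal. Cre recombinase deletes the STOP cassette, placing Venus directly under CAG control and permanently labelling the recombined cells and their progeny. The associated publications describe labelling of cells in chick embryos, including retina, based on selectively expressed genes, with this plasmid acting as the integrating reporter for Cre activity.
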