Addgene plasmid #170520: pXL-BacII-CAG-loxP-STOP-loxP-Venus
Purpose: Plasmid containing piggyBac ITRs flanking CAG, a loxP-STOP-loxP cassette and Venus (also see doi: 10.7554/eLife.63907 )
Depositing lab: Joshua Sanes. Depositing organization: Harvard University. Publication: CRISPR-mediated Labeling of Cells in Chick Embryos Based on Selectively Expressed Genes. Yamagata M, Sanes JR. Bio Protoc. 2021 Aug 5;11(15):e4105. doi: 10.21769/BioProtoc.4105. eCollection 2021 Aug 5. PubMed 34458399.
Backbone
  Vector backbone: pXL-BacII
  Vector type: Mammalian Expression
Growth in bacteria
  Bacterial resistance: Ampicillin, 100 μg/mL
  Growth temperature: 37°C
  Growth strain: DH5alpha
  Copy number: High Copy
Gene/Insert
  Gene/Insert name: CAG-loxP-STOP-loxP-Venus
  Species: Synthetic
  Promoter: CAG
  Cloning method: Gateway Cloning
  Sequencing primers: 5′ pCAG-F
Terms and licenses: Academic/Nonprofit Terms; Industry Terms: Not Available to Industry
Depositor comments: More information can be found in this additional reference: Yamagata M, Yan W, Sanes JR. A cell atlas of the chick retina based on single-cell transcriptomics. Elife. 2021 Jan 4;10:e63907. doi: 10.7554/eLife.63907. PMID: 33393903; PMCID: PMC7837701.
How to cite: pXL-BacII-CAG-loxP-STOP-loxP-Venus was a gift from Joshua Sanes (Addgene plasmid # 170520 ; http://n2t.net/addgene:170520 ; RRID:Addgene_170520)
